>Addgene plasmid #43642 | III-GGCT | depositor partial sequence | sequence record 58907 | III-GGCT sequence 426 bps
CGTCTCGGCTCACCCCAGAGCAGGTCGTGGCAATCGCGAGCAATAACGGCGGAAAACAGGCTTTGGAAAC
GGTGCAGAGGCTCCTTCCAGTGCTGTGCCAAGCGCACGGACTCACCCCAGAGCAGGTCGTGGCAATCGCG
AGCAATAACGGCGGAAAACAGGCTTTGGAAACGGTGCAGAGGCTCCTTCCAGTGCTGTGCCAAGCGCACG
GCCTCACCCCAGAGCAGGTCGTGGCGATCGCAAGCCACGACGGAGGAAAGCAAGCCTTGGAAACAGTACA
GAGGCTGTTGCCTGTGCTGTGCCAAGCGCACGGATTAACCCCAGAGCAGGTCGTGGCCATTGCCTCGAAT
GGAGGGGGCAAACAGGCGTTGGAAACCGTACAACGATTGCTGCCGGTGCTGTGCCAAGCGCACGGACTCA
GAGACG
