>Addgene plasmid #43642 | III-GGCT | addgene partial sequence | sequence record 61715 | M13-F20 5'-TGTAAAACGACGGCCAGT-3'
GCGAATTGGGCCCTCTAGATGCATGCTCGAGCGGCCGCCAGTGTGATGGATATCTGCAGAATTCGCCCTT
CTTTCCTGTGCCCACGTCTCTGAGTCCGTGCGCTTGGCACAGCACCGGCAGCAATCGTTGTACGGTTTCC
AACGCCTGTTTGCCCCCTCCATTCGAGGCAATGGCCACGACCTGCTCTGGGGTTAATCCGTGCGCTTGGC
ACAGCACAGGCAACAGCCTCTGTACTGTTTCCAAGGCTTGCTTTCCTCCGTCGTGGCTTGCGATCGCCAC
GACCTGCTCTGGGGTGAGGCCGTGCGCTTGGCACAGCACTGGAAGGAGCCTCTGCACCGTTTCCAAAGCC
TGTTTTCCGCCGTTATTGCTCGCGATTGCCACGACCTGCTCTGGGGTGAGTCCGTGCGCTTGGCACAGCA
CTGGAAGGAGCCTCTGCACCGTTTCCAAAGCCTGTTTTCCGCCGTTATTGCTCGCGATTGCCACGACCTG
CTCTGGGGTGAGCCGAGACGCGAAGGGCGAATTCCAGCACACTGGCGGCCGTTACTAGTGGATCCGAGCT
CGGTACCAAGCTTGATGCATAGCTTGAGTATTCTATAGTGTCACCTAAATAGCTTGGCGTAATCATGGTC
ATAGCTGTTTCCTGTGTGAAATTGTTATCCGCTCACAATTCCACACAACATACGAGCCGGAAGCATAAAG
TGTAAAGCCTGGGGTGCCTAATGAGTGAGCTAACTCACATTAATTGCGTTGCGCTCACTGCCCGCTTTCC
AGTCGGGAAACCTGTCGTGCCAGCTGCATTAATGAATCGGCCAACGCGCGGGGAGAGGCGGTTTGCGTAT
TGGGCGCTCTTCCGCTTCCTCGCTCACTGACTCGCTGCGCT
