[The description below was written by a language model from this plasmid's Addgene catalogue record.]
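Description:
III-GGCT is a bacterial cloning plasmid built on the commercial pCRII-TOPO backbone (about 4.0 kb without insert), into which a 426 bp synthetic insert was placed by TOPO cloning. It is a high-copy plasmid propagated in E. coli, and it can be selected with both ampicillin and kanamycin, consistent with the dual resistance markers of this backbone. The insert is flanked by T7 and M13-reverse priming sites, which are used to sequence across it. No mammalian promoter, reporter or expression cassette is recorded, so the plasmid serves as a storage and source vector for a DNA module rather than as an expression construct.

The record gives no functional description of the insert beyond its name and synthetic origin. The plasmid comes from a published TALEN genome-editing system developed for making human stem cell-based disease models. In that context, the name suggests that this is one member of a library of pre-assembled TAL effector repeat modules. "GGCT" plausibly denotes the four target DNA bases recognised by the encoded repeats, and "III" the position of that block within the ordered assembly of a full repeat array. The insert size is roughly what four TALE repeats of about 34 amino acids each would occupy, but this interpretation is inferred from the name and source publication and is not stated explicitly. On that reading, such modules would be combined with others from the same set and joined into a TALEN backbone to build custom nucleases directed at chosen genomic sequences. No feature table was supplied, so the details of flanking assembly sites or overhangs cannot be described.
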