Addgene plasmid #43642: III-GGCT
Depositing lab: Chad Cowan & Kiran Musunuru. Depositing organization: Harvard University. Publication: A TALEN Genome-Editing System for Generating Human Stem Cell-Based Disease Models. Ding Q, Lee YK, Schaefer EA, Peters DT, Veres A, Kim K, Kuperwasser N, Motola DL, Meissner TB, Hendriks WT, Trevisan M, Gupta RM, Moisan A, Banks E, Friesen M, Schinzel RT, Xia F, Tang A, Xia Y, Figueroa E, Wann A, Ahfeldt T, Daheron L, Zhang F, Rubin LL, Peng LF, Chung RT, Musunuru K, Cowan CA. Cell Stem Cell. 2012 Dec 12. pii: S1934-5909(12)00645-5. doi: 10.1016/j.stem.2012.11.011. PubMed 23246482.
Backbone
  Vector backbone: pCRII-TOPO
  Backbone manufacturer: Invitrogen
  Backbone size w/o insert (bp): 3973
  Vector type: Bacterial Cloning
Growth in bacteria
  Bacterial resistance: Ampicillin and Kanamycin, 100 & 50 μg/mL
  Growth temperature: 37°C
  Growth strain: Top10
  Copy number: High Copy
Gene/Insert
  Gene/Insert name: III-GGCT
  Species: Synthetic
  Insert size (bp): 426
  Cloning method: TOPO Cloning
  Sequencing primers: 5′ T7; 3′ M13-rev
Terms and licenses: Academic/Nonprofit Terms; Industry Terms: Not Available to Industry
How to cite: III-GGCT was a gift from Chad Cowan & Kiran Musunuru (Addgene plasmid # 43642 ; http://n2t.net/addgene:43642 ; RRID:Addgene_43642)
